>Addgene plasmid #70560 | R777-E276 Hs.RHEB-nostop | depositor full sequence | sequence record 126009 | Full Sequence
TTAACGCTAGCATGGATGTTTTCCCAGTCACGACGTTGTAAAACGACGGCCAGTCTTAAAATTCGAGCTC
GGTCCGAGGATCCGAAATAATGATTTTATTTTGACTGATAGTGACCTGTTCGTTGCAACAAATTGATAAG
CAATGCTTTTTTATAATGCCAACTTTGTACAAAAAAGTTGGCACCATGCCGCAGTCCAAGTCCCGGAAGA
TCGCGATCCTGGGCTACCGGTCTGTGGGGAAATCCTCATTGACGATTCAATTTGTTGAAGGCCAATTTGT
GGACTCCTACGATCCAACCATAGAAAACACTTTTACAAAGTTGATCACAGTAAATGGACAAGAATATCAT
CTTCAACTTGTAGACACAGCCGGGCAAGATGAATATTCTATCTTTCCTCAGACATACTCCATAGATATTA
ATGGCTATATTCTTGTGTATTCTGTTACATCAATCAAAAGTTTTGAAGTGATTAAAGTTATCCATGGCAA
ATTGTTGGATATGGTGGGGAAAGTACAAATACCTATTATGTTGGTTGGGAATAAGAAAGACCTGCATATG
GAAAGGGTGATCAGTTATGAAGAAGGGAAAGCTTTGGCAGAATCTTGGAATGCAGCTTTTTTGGAATCTT
CTGCTAAAGAAAATCAGACTGCTGTGGATGTTTTTCGAAGGATAATTTTGGAGGCAGAAAAAATGGACGG
GGCAGCTTCACAAGGCAAGTCTTCATGCTCGGTGATGTCAACTTTCTTGTACAAAGTTGGCATTATAGGA
AAGCATTGCTTATCAATTTGTTGCAACGAACAGGTCACTATCAGTCAAAATAAAATCATTATTTGCATGC
AAGCTTAGATCCTCTAGACCAGCCAGGACAGAAATGCCTCGACTTCGCTGCTACCCAAGGTTGCCGGGTG
ACGCACACCGTGGAAACGGATGAAGGCACGAACCCAGTGGACATAAGCCTGTTCGGTTCGTAAGCTGTAA
TGCAAGTAGCGTATGCGCTCACGCAACTGGTCCAGAACCTTGACCGAACGCAGCGGTGGTAACGGCGCAG
TGGCGGTTTTCATGGCTTGTTATGACTGTTTTTTTGGGGTACAGTCTATGCCTCGGGCATCCAAGCAGCA
AGCGCGTTACGCCGTGGGTCGATGTTTGATGTTATGGAGCAGCAACGATGTTACGCAGCAGGGCAGTCGC
CCTAAAACAAAGTTAAACATTATGAGGGAAGCGGTGATCGCCGAAGTATCGACTCAACTATCAGAGGTAG
TTGGCGTCATCGAGCGCCATCTCGAACCGACGTTGCTGGCCGTACATTTGTACGGCTCCGCAGTGGATGG
CGGCCTGAAGCCACACAGTGATATTGATTTGCTGGTTACGGTGACCGTAAGGCTTGATGAAACAACGCGG
CGAGCTTTGATCAACGACCTTTTGGAAACTTCGGCTTCCCCTGGAGAGAGCGAGATTCTCCGCGCTGTAG
AAGTCACCATTGTTGTGCACGACGACATCATTCCGTGGCGTTATCCAGCTAAGCGCGAACTGCAATTTGG
AGAATGGCAGCGCAATGACATTCTTGCAGGTATCTTCGAGCCAGCCACGATCGACATTGATCTGGCTATC
TTGCTGACAAAAGCAAGAGAACATAGCGTTGCCTTGGTAGGTCCAGCGGCGGAGGAACTCTTTGATCCGG
TTCCTGAACAGGATCTATTTGAGGCGCTAAATGAAACCTTAACGCTATGGAACTCGCCGCCCGACTGGGC
TGGCGATGAGCGAAATGTAGTGCTTACGTTGTCCCGCATTTGGTACAGCGCAGTAACCGGCAAAATCGCG
CCGAAGGATGTCGCTGCCGACTGGGCAATGGAGCGCCTGCCGGCCCAGTATCAGCCCGTCATACTTGAAG
CTAGACAGGCTTATCTTGGACAAGAAGAAGATCGCTTGGCCTCGCGCGCAGATCAGTTGGAAGAATTTGT
CCACTACGTGAAAGGCGAGATCACCAAGGTAGTCGGCAAATAACCCTCGAGCCACCCATGACCAAAATCC
CTTAACGTGAGTTACGCGTCGTTCCACTGAGCGTCAGACCCCGTAGAAAAGATCAAAGGATCTTCTTGAG
ATCCTTTTTTTCTGCGCGTAATCTGCTGCTTGCAAACAAAAAAACCACCGCTACCAGCGGTGGTTTGTTT
GCCGGATCAAGAGCTACCAACTCTTTTTCCGAAGGTAACTGGCTTCAGCAGAGCGCAGATACCAAATACT
GTCCTTCTAGTGTAGCCGTAGTTAGGCCACCACTTCAAGAACTCTGTAGCACCGCCTACATACCTCGCTC
TGCTAATCCTGTTACCAGTGGCTGCTGCCAGTGGCGATAAGTCGTGTCTTACCGGGTTGGACTCAAGACG
ATAGTTACCGGATAAGGCGCAGCGGTCGGGCTGAACGGGGGGTTCGTGCACACAGCCCAGCTTGGAGCGA
ACGACCTACACCGAACTGAGATACCTACAGCGTGAGCATTGAGAAAGCGCCACGCTTCCCGAAGGGAGAA
AGGCGGACAGGTATCCGGTAAGCGGCAGGGTCGGAACAGGAGAGCGCACGAGGGAGCTTCCAGGGGGAAA
CGCCTGGTATCTTTATAGTCCTGTCGGGTTTCGCCACCTCTGACTTGAGCGTCGATTTTTGTGATGCTCG
TCAGGGGGGCGGAGCCTATGGAAAAACGCCAGCAACGCGGCCTTTTTACGGTTCCTGGCCTTTTGCTGGC
CTTTTGCTCACATGTTCTTTCCTGCGTTATCCCCTGATTCTGTGGATAACCGTATTACCGCCTTTGAGTG
AGCTGATACCGCTCGCCGCAGCCGAACGACCGAGCGCAGCGAGTCAGTGAGCGAGGAAGCGGAAGAGCGC
CCAATACGCAAACCGCCTCTCCCCGCGCGTTGGCCGATTCATTAATGCAGCTGGCACGACAGGTTTCCCG
ACTGGAAAGCGGGCAGTGAGCGCAACGCAATTAATACGCGTACCGCTAGCCAGGAAGAGTTTGTAGAAAC
GCAAAAAGGCCATCCGTCAGGATGGCCTTCTGCTTAGTTTGATGCCTGGCAGTTTATGGCGGGCGTCCTG
CCCGCCACCCTCCGGGCCGTTGCTTCACAACGTTCAAATCCGCTCCCGGCGGATTTGTCCTACTCAGGAG
AGCGTTCACCGACAAACAACAGATAAAACGAAAGGCCCAGTCTTCCGACTGAGCCTTTCGTTTTATTTGA
TGCCTGGCAGTTCCCTACTCTCGCG
Features (pLannotate 1.2.2; 11 found; start..end, strand, type, name):
     18..54      -  CDS            lacZα (fragment): LacZα fragment of β-galactosidase; lacZ fragment
     85..180     +  protein_bind   attL3: mutant version of attL; recombination site for the Gateway® LR reaction LR Clonase™
    186..737     +  CDS            RHEB: RHEB_HUMAN - Also known as RHEB2. Experimental evidence at protein level: Swiss-Prot protein existence level 1. Activates the protein kinase activity of mTORC1, and thereby plays a role in the regulation of apoptosis. Stimulates the phosphorylation of S6K1 and EIF4EBP1 through activation of mTORC1 signaling. Has low intrinsic GTPase activity. From Homo sapiens (Human).
    742..835     -  protein_bind   attL2 (fragment): mutant version of attL; recombination site for the Gateway® LR reaction LR Clonase™
    950..973     +  promoter       Pc promoter (fragment): intI1 (promoter lies within the coding sequence); class 1 integron promoter
   1149..1205    +  CDS            GmR (fragment): gentamycin acetyltransferase; aacC1; confers resistance to gentamycin
   1212..2003    +  CDS            SmR: aminoglycoside adenylyltransferase (Murphy, 1985); aadA; confers resistance to spectinomycin and streptomycin
   2096..2684    +  rep_origin     ori: high-copy-number ColE1/pMB1/pBR322/pUC origin of replication
   2867..2959    +  CDS            lacI (fragment): lac repressor; lacI; The lac repressor binds to the lac operator to inhibit transcription in E. coli. This inhibition can be relieved by adding lactose or isopropyl-β-D-thiogalactopyranoside (IPTG).
   3014..3041    -  terminator     rrnB T2 terminator: transcription terminator T2 from the E. coli rrnB gene
   3173..3216    +  terminator     rrnB T1 terminator: Escherichia coli rrnB; transcription terminator T1 from the E. coli rrnB gene
