[The description below was written by a language model from this plasmid's Addgene catalogue record and pLannotate feature annotations shown in this document.]
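Description:
R777-E276 Hs.RHEB-nostop is a Gateway entry clone built on the pDonor-255 backbone, carrying the human RHEB open reading frame (reference transcript NM_005614.3) without its stop codon. It is a small bacterial plasmid of about 3.2 kb, made up of a 2.7 kb backbone and a 552 bp insert. A high-copy ColE1/pUC-type origin maintains it in E. coli, and selection is with spectinomycin through the aadA aminoglycoside adenylyltransferase gene (SmR). Upstream of that marker the annotation picks up a fragment of a class 1 integron Pc promoter and a short remnant of a gentamicin resistance gene, which look like leftovers of the cassette from which the marker was derived. Short lacZα and lacI fragments appear to be similar non-functional backbone remnants. The rrnB T1 and T2 terminators lie upstream of the cloning region and help insulate it from read-through transcription.

The RHEB coding sequence sits between two attL recombination sites, which the automated annotation labels attL3 and a partial attL2. These sites allow the ORF to be transferred by an LR Clonase reaction into compatible Gateway destination vectors. The entry clone has no promoter for expressing the insert, so the promoter, tags and host range are all supplied by the chosen destination vector. Because the stop codon is omitted, translation can continue through the downstream recombination site into a C-terminal tag or reporter, which is the stated purpose of this version. RHEB encodes a small Ras-family GTPase that activates mTORC1 kinase signalling and promotes phosphorylation of S6K1 and EIF4EBP1. The clone therefore serves as a starting point for building C-terminally fused RHEB expression constructs.
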