Addgene plasmid #70560: R777-E276 Hs.RHEB-nostop
Purpose: Gateway ORF clone of human RHEB [NM_005614.3] without stop codon (for C-terminal fusions)
Depositing lab: Dominic Esposito. Depositing organization: National Cancer Institute (NCI).
Backbone
  Vector backbone: pDonor-255
  Backbone size w/o insert (bp): 2693
  Vector type: Gateway Entry Clone
Growth in bacteria
  Bacterial resistance: Spectinomycin, 50 μg/mL
  Growth temperature: 37°C
  Growth strain: DH10B
  Copy number: High Copy
Gene/Insert
  Gene/Insert name: RHEB
  Species: H. sapiens (human)
  Insert size (bp): 552
  GenBank ID: NM_005614.3
  Entrez Gene: RHEB (a.k.a. RHEB2)
  Cloning method: Gateway Cloning
  Sequencing primers: 5′ M13F 23-mer (5'-CCCAGTCACGACGTTGTAAAACG); 3′ attLR 23-mer (5'-TAACATCAGAGATTTTGAGACAC)
Terms and licenses: Academic/Nonprofit Terms; Industry Terms: Not Available to Industry
How to cite: R777-E276 Hs.RHEB-nostop was a gift from Dominic Esposito (Addgene plasmid # 70560 ; http://n2t.net/addgene:70560 ; RRID:Addgene_70560)
