>Addgene plasmid #70560 | R777-E276 Hs.RHEB-nostop | addgene partial sequence | sequence record 130582 | pCR8_R1 5'-cgaaccgaacaggcttatgt-3'
CGGTGTGCGTCACCCGGCAACCTTGGGTAGCAGCGAAGTCGAGGCATTTCTGTCCTGGCTGGTCTAGAGG
ATCTAAGCTTGCATGCAAATAATGATTTTATTTTGACTGATAGTGACCTGTTCGTTGCAACAAATTGATA
AGCAATGCTTTCCTATAATGCCAACTTTGTACAAGAAAGTTGACATCACCGAGCATGAAGACTTGCCTTG
TGAAGCTGCCCCGTCCATTTTTTCTGCCTCCAAAATTATCCTTCGAAAAACATCCACAGCAGTCTGATTT
TCTTTAGCAGAAGATTCCAAAAAAGCTGCATTCCAAGATTCTGCCAAAGCTTTCCCTTCTTCATAACTGA
TCACCCTTTCCATATGCAGGTCTTTCTTATTCCCAACCAACATAATAGGTATTTGTACTTTCCCCACCAT
ATCCAACAATTTGCCATGGATAACTTTAATCACTTCAAAACTTTTGATTGATGTAACAGAATACACAAGA
ATATAGCCATTAATATCTATGGAGTATGTCTGAGGAAAGATAGAATATTCATCTTGCCCGGCTGTGTCTA
CAAGTTGAAGATGATATTCTTGTCCATTTACTGTGATCAACTTTGTAAAAGTGTTTTCTATGGTTGGATC
GTA
